Addgene plasmid #34610: pLJM60
Depositing lab: David Sabatini. Depositing organization: Whitehead Institute for Biomedical Research.
Backbone
  Vector backbone: pLJM1-Flag
  Backbone size w/o insert (bp): 7400
  Modifications to backbone: Made by cloning Age1- FLAG-Sal-gene-Not1-ExcoR1 into the Age1/Ecor1 sites in pLJM1
  Vector type: Mammalian Expression, Lentiviral
  Selectable markers: Puromycin
Growth in bacteria
  Bacterial resistance: Ampicillin, 100 μg/mL
  Growth temperature: 37°C
  Growth strain: Stbl3
  Copy number: Unknown
Gene/Insert
  Gene/Insert name: deptor
  Species: H. sapiens (human)
  Entrez Gene: DEPTOR (a.k.a. DEP.6, DEPDC6, hDEPTOR)
  Promoter: CMV
  Tag / fusion protein: Flag (N terminal on backbone)
  Cloning method: Restriction Enzyme; 5′ cloning site SalI (not destroyed); 3′ cloning site NotI (not destroyed)
  Sequencing primers: 5′ CMV-F; 3′ need custom
Terms and licenses: Academic/Nonprofit Terms; Industry Terms: Not Available to Industry
Depositor comments: If you plan on using this plasmid for the vector, know that it has a CMV promoter, a FLAG tag and then genes cloned into Sal/Not sites in the vector. Region of interest: Age(site destroyed)-FLAG-Sal-Gene-Not-EcoR1
How to cite: pLJM60 was a gift from David Sabatini (Addgene plasmid # 34610 ; http://n2t.net/addgene:34610 ; RRID:Addgene_34610)
