[The description below was written by a language model from this plasmid's Addgene catalogue record.]
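Description:
pLJM60 is a lentiviral mammalian expression plasmid built on the pLJM1-Flag backbone (about 7.4 kb without insert) that carries human DEPTOR (also known as DEPDC6), a protein known as a regulator that interacts with mTOR. The open reading frame is expressed from a CMV promoter and is fused at its N terminus to a FLAG epitope supplied by the backbone, so the encoded protein can be detected or immunoprecipitated with anti-FLAG reagents. The plasmid is propagated in bacteria under ampicillin selection, and the record specifies a recombination-deficient strain, as is usual for lentiviral vectors whose repeated LTR sequences can be unstable. A puromycin marker allows selection of transduced or transfected mammalian cells; the promoter driving that marker is not stated in the record.

The backbone was derived from pLJM1 by inserting a FLAG–SalI–gene–NotI–EcoRI cassette into the AgeI and EcoRI sites. The depositor notes that the AgeI site was destroyed in the process. DEPTOR sits between the SalI and NotI sites, both of which remain intact, so the insert can be excised and replaced with another coding sequence to make a new N-terminally FLAG-tagged, CMV-driven construct. As a lentiviral transfer vector, it would be used with packaging and envelope functions supplied separately to produce virus for stable integration and expression of FLAG-DEPTOR in mammalian cells, although it can also serve for direct transfection. No feature table is provided, so details of the viral elements, the origin of replication and the exact insert size are not recorded.
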