>Addgene plasmid #34610 | pLJM60 | addgene partial sequence | sequence record 43175 | SP6 5'-ATTTAGGTGACACTATAG-3'
CCACTCCCAGGTCCAACTGCACCTCGGTTCTATCGATTGAATTCACCATGGAAATGGACTACAAGGATGA
CGATGACAAGGGTGGTGGTGGTGGTGCGTCGACGATGGAGGAGGGCGGCAGCACTGGCAGTGCTGGCAGT
GACAGCAGCACCAGCGGGAGTGGCGGGGCGCAGCAAAGGGAGCTGGAGCGCATGGCTGAGGTCTTGGTCA
CCGGGGAACAGCTACGGCTCAGGCTGCATGAAGAAAAGGTTATTAAAGATAGACGTCATCATCTCAAGAC
CTACCCAAACTGTTTTGTCGCAAAAGAACTGATTGACTGGCTGATTGAACACAAAGAGGCTTCTGACAGA
GAGACGGCAATTAAACTCATGCAGAAATTAGCAGACCGGGGCATTATTCACCATGTGTGTGATGAGCATA
AGGAATTCAAGGATGTCAAACTCTTCTACCGCTTTAGAAAGGATGACGGCACCTTCCCATTGGATAATGA
AGTGAAGGCCTTTATGAGAGGACAGAGGCTATATGAAAAGCTGATGAGCCCTGAAAACACACTCCTGCAG
CCCAGGNNNNAGGAAGGGGTCAAGTATGAGCGCACCTTCATGGCATCTGAATTCCTGGACTGGCTGGTTC
AGGAAGGTGAGGCCACCACGAGGAAAGAGGCAGAGCAGCTTTGCCACCGGCTTATGGAGCATGGCATCAT
CCAGCATGTGTCCAGCAAGCACCCATTTGTGGACAGCAATCTTCTCTACCAGTT
